Addgene plasmid #200658: pUCmini-iCAP-AAV.CAP-Mac
Purpose: Synthetic construct isolate AAV.CAP-Mac VP1 gene
Depositing lab: Viviana Gradinaru. Depositing organization: California Institute of Technology. Publication: Adeno-associated viral vectors for functional intravenous gene transfer throughout the non-human primate brain. Chuapoco MR, Flytzanis NC, Goeden N, Christopher Octeau J, Roxas KM, Chan KY, Scherrer J, Winchester J, Blackburn RJ, Campos LJ, Man KNM, Sun J, Chen X, Lefevre A, Singh VP, Arokiaraj CM, Shay TF, Vendemiatti J, Jang MJ, Mich JK, Bishaw Y, Gore BB, Omstead V, Taskin N, Weed N, Levi BP, Ting JT, Miller CT, Deverman BE, Pickel J, Tian L, Fox AS, Gradinaru V. Nat Nanotechnol. 2023 Jul 10. doi: 10.1038/s41565-023-01419-x. PubMed 37430038.
Backbone
  Vector backbone: pUC57-mini
  Vector type: Mammalian Expression, AAV
Growth in bacteria
  Bacterial resistance: Ampicillin, 100 μg/mL
  Growth temperature: 37°C
  Growth strain: NEB Stable
  Copy number: Unknown
Gene/Insert
  Gene/Insert name: Synthetic construct isolate AAV.CAP-Mac VP1 gene (alt names: AAV.CAP-Mac; CAP-Mac)
  Species: Synthetic
  Mutation: 7 amino acid insertion after Q588 of the AAV9 CAP gene
  Promoter: p41
  Cloning method: Restriction Enzyme; 5′ cloning site AgeI (not destroyed); 3′ cloning site BsiWI (not destroyed)
  Sequencing primers: 5′ unknown
Terms and licenses: Academic/Nonprofit Terms; Industry Terms: Not Available to Industry
Depositor comments: Please note that this is a non-standard rep-cap construct. It uses a tTA-TRE amplification loop to increase Capsid expression and AAV production. We find that this system increases AAV titers 1.5-5 fold (Ben Deverman, Bryan Simpson and Paul Patterson, unpublished data). This is a tet-off system, so no dox or tet is needed to turn it on. It can be used like any other rep-cap plasmid. This system should only present a problem if the rAAV genome to be packaged has a tet responsive element that directs expression of a protein that affected the health of the production cells. The introduction of an XbaI restriction site for ease of cloning introduces a K449R mutation, which does not have an overt effect on vector production or transduction. This work was supported by funding from: NIH BRAIN Armamentarium UF1MH128336 Michael J Fox Foundation for Parkinson's Research ASAP-020495
How to cite: pUCmini-iCAP-AAV.CAP-Mac was a gift from Viviana Gradinaru (Addgene plasmid # 200658 ; http://n2t.net/addgene:200658 ; RRID:Addgene_200658)
