[The description below was written by a language model from this plasmid's Addgene catalogue record and pLannotate feature annotations shown in this document.]
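Description:
pUCmini-iCAP-AAV.CAP-Mac is an AAV rep-cap packaging (helper) plasmid built on the small pUC57-mini backbone. It is propagated in E. coli through a high-copy ColE1/pUC origin with ampicillin selection from the β-lactamase gene and its native promoter. It carries no ITRs and is not itself packaged. Instead, it supplies replication and capsid functions in trans in mammalian producer cells, so that a separate ITR-flanked recombinant genome is encapsidated in the engineered CAP-Mac capsid.

The feature table shows an AAV2 Rep78 reading frame followed by a tetracycline transactivator. The annotation software labels this transactivator as an rtTA3 fragment with VP16-derived activation repeats, but the depositor describes it as a tet-off tTA. It ends at a bGH polyadenylation signal. Downstream is an array of tet operator repeats, then a partial Rep52 segment, which presumably provides the p41 promoter region recorded as driving cap, and finally the VP1 capsid open reading frame. Together these parts form a tTA-TRE amplification loop that boosts capsid expression without doxycycline, and the depositor reports AAV titres 1.5- to 5-fold higher. The depositor warns that the loop could cause trouble only if the packaged genome carries a tet-responsive element driving a protein harmful to the producer cells.

The capsid gene is a synthetic AAV9 derivative with a seven-amino-acid insertion after Q588. The software's AAV2 label on this feature reflects homology rather than origin. The gene also carries a K449R change created by adding an XbaI cloning site, which the depositor says has no overt effect on production or transduction. The associated publication concerns intravenous gene transfer throughout the non-human primate brain.
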