Features (pLannotate 1.2.2; 22 found; start..end, strand, type, name):
     14..132     -  CDS            lacZα (fragment): LacZα fragment of β-galactosidase; lacZ fragment
    140..158     +  promoter       T7 promoter: promoter for bacteriophage T7 RNA polymerase
    239..2101    +  CDS            Rep78: REP78_AAV2S - Experimental evidence at protein level: Swiss-Prot protein existence level 1. Plays an essential role in the initiation of viral DNA synthesis. Binds specifically to an inverted terminal repeat element (ITR) on the 3' and 5' ends of the viral DNA, where it cleaves a site specifically to generate a priming site for initiation of the synthesis of a complementary strand. Plays also a role as transcriptional regulator, DNA helicase and as key factors in site-specific integration of the viral genome. Regulates host PKA activity by interacting with host PRKX as a mechanism of interferi
   2142..2818    +  CDS            rtTA3 (fragment): reverse tetracycline transactivator 3 activates expression from Tet-responsive promoters in the presence of doxycycline
   2748..2858    +  CDS            VP48: 3 tandem repeats of the minimal activation domain of herpes simplex virus VP16 (Cheng et al., 2013)
   2897..2915    -  promoter       SP6 promoter: promoter for bacteriophage SP6 RNA polymerase
   2941..3165    +  polyA_signal   bGH poly(A) signal: bovine growth hormone polyadenylation signal
   3169..3190    +  promoter       SV40 promoter (fragment): SV40 enhancer and early promoter
   3226..3246    +  promoter       tight TRE promoter (fragment): Tet-responsive promoter PTight, consisting of seven tet operator sequences followed by the minimal CMV promoter
   3263..3283    +  promoter       tight TRE promoter (fragment): Tet-responsive promoter PTight, consisting of seven tet operator sequences followed by the minimal CMV promoter
   3300..3320    +  promoter       tight TRE promoter (fragment): Tet-responsive promoter PTight, consisting of seven tet operator sequences followed by the minimal CMV promoter
   3337..3357    +  promoter       tight TRE promoter (fragment): Tet-responsive promoter PTight, consisting of seven tet operator sequences followed by the minimal CMV promoter
   3374..3394    +  promoter       tight TRE promoter (fragment): Tet-responsive promoter PTight, consisting of seven tet operator sequences followed by the minimal CMV promoter
   3411..3431    +  promoter       tight TRE promoter (fragment): Tet-responsive promoter PTight, consisting of seven tet operator sequences followed by the minimal CMV promoter
   3448..3468    +  promoter       tight TRE promoter (fragment): Tet-responsive promoter PTight, consisting of seven tet operator sequences followed by the minimal CMV promoter
   3485..3505    +  promoter       tight TRE promoter (fragment): Tet-responsive promoter PTight, consisting of seven tet operator sequences followed by the minimal CMV promoter
   3511..4128    +  CDS            Rep52 (fragment): REP52_AAV2S - Experimental evidence at protein level: Swiss-Prot protein existence level 1. Plays a critical role during packaging of viral DNA into empty capsids, where they are thought to be part of the packaging motor complex. The single stranded genomic DNA is packaged in a 3' to 5' direction and requires the association between viral DNA and Rep40. Regulates host PKA activity by interacting with host PRKX as a mechanism to interfere with helper virus propagation and to promote its own replication. From Adeno-associated virus 2 (isolate Srivastava/1982) (AAV-2).
   4148..6376    +  CDS            VP1: CAPSD_AAV2S - Experimental evidence at protein level: Swiss-Prot protein existence level 1. Capsid protein self-assembles to form an icosahedral capsid with a T=1 symmetry, about 22 nm in diameter, and consisting of 60 copies of three size variants of the capsid protein VP1, VP2 and VP3 which differ in their N-terminus. The capsid encapsulates the genomic ssDNA. Binds to host cell heparan sulfate and uses host ITGA5-ITGB1 as coreceptor on the cell surface to provide virion attachment to target cell. This attachment induces virion internalization predominantly through clathrin-dependent endocyt
   6671..6699    -  misc_feature   MCS (fragment): pBluescript multiple cloning site
   6788..7376    -  rep_origin     ori: high-copy-number ColE1/pMB1/pBR322/pUC origin of replication
   7547..8407    -  CDS            AmpR: β-lactamase; bla; confers resistance to ampicillin, carbenicillin, and related antibiotics
   8408..8512    -  promoter       AmpR promoter: bla
>Addgene plasmid #200658 | pUCmini-iCAP-AAV.CAP-Mac | addgene full sequence | sequence record 403453 | Addgene NGS Result
CCAATGATACGCGTCGGTGCGGGCCTCTTCGCTATTACGCCAGCTGGCGAAAGGGGGATGTGCTGCAAGG
CGATTAAGTTGGGTAACGCCAGGGTTTTCCCAGTCACGACGTTGTAAAACGACGGCCAGTGAGCGCGCGT
AATACGACTCACTATAGGGCGAATTGGGTACATCGACGGTATCGGGGGAGCTCGCAGGGTCTCCATTTTG
AAGCGGGAGGTTTGAACGCGCAGCCGCCATGCCGGGGTTTTACGAGATTGTGATTAAGGTCCCCAGCGAC
CTTGACGAGCATCTGCCCGGCATTTCTGACAGCTTTGTGAACTGGGTGGCCGAGAAGGAATGGGAGTTGC
CGCCAGATTCTGACATGGATCTGAATCTGATTGAGCAGGCACCCCTGACCGTGGCCGAGAAGCTGCAGCG
CGACTTTCTGACGGAATGGCGCCGTGTGAGTAAGGCCCCGGAGGCTCTTTTCTTTGTGCAATTTGAGAAG
GGAGAGAGCTACTTCCACATGCACGTGCTCGTGGAAACCACCGGGGTGAAATCCATGGTTTTGGGACGTT
TCCTGAGTCAGATTCGCGAAAAACTGATTCAGAGAATTTACCGCGGGATCGAGCCGACTTTGCCAAACTG
GTTCGCGGTCACAAAGACCAGAAATGGCGCCGGAGGCGGGAACAAGGTGGTGGATGAGTGCTACATCCCC
AATTACTTGCTCCCCAAAACCCAGCCTGAGCTCCAGTGGGCGTGGACTAATATGGAACAGTATTTAAGCG
CCTGTTTGAATCTCACGGAGCGTAAACGGTTGGTGGCGCAGCATCTGACGCACGTGTCGCAGACGCAGGA
GCAGAACAAAGAGAATCAGAATCCCAATTCTGATGCGCCGGTGATCAGATCAAAAACTTCAGCCAGGTAC
ATGGAGCTGGTCGGGTGGCTCGTGGACAAGGGGATTACCTCGGAGAAGCAGTGGATCCAGGAGGACCAGG
CCTCATACATCTCCTTCAATGCGGCCTCCAACTCGCGGTCCCAAATCAAGGCTGCCTTGGACAATGCGGG
AAAGATTATGAGCCTGACTAAAACCGCCCCCGACTACCTGGTGGGCCAGCAGCCCGTGGAGGACATTTCC
AGCAATCGGATTTATAAAATTTTGGAACTAAACGGGTACGATCCCCAATATGCGGCTTCCGTCTTTCTGG
GATGGGCCACGAAAAAGTTCGGCAAGAGGAACACCATCTGGCTGTTTGGGCCTGCAACTACCGGGAAGAC
CAACATCGCGGAGGCCATAGCCCACACTGTGCCCTTCTACGGGTGCGTAAACTGGACCAATGAGAACTTT
CCCTTCAACGACTGTGTGGACAAGATGGTGATCTGGTGGGAGGAGGGGAAGATGACCGCCAAGGTCGTGG
AGTCGGCCAAAGCCATTCTCGGAGGAAGCAAGGTGCGCGTGGACCAGAAATGCAAGTCCTCGGCCCAGAT
AGACCCGACTCCCGTGATCGTCACCTCCAACACCAATATGTGCGCCGTGATTGACGGGAACTCAACGACC
TTCGAACACCAGCAGCCGTTGCAAGACCGGATGTTCAAATTTGAACTCACCCGCCGTCTGGATCATGACT
TTGGGAAGGTCACCAAGCAGGAAGTCAAAGACTTTTTCCGGTGGGCAAAGGATCACGTGGTTGAGGTGGA
GCATGAATTCTACGTCAAAAAGGGTGGAGCCAAGAAAAGACCCGCCCCCAGTGACGCAGATATAAGTGAG
CCCAAACGGGTGCGCGAGTCAGTTGCGCAGCCATCGACGTCAGACGCGGAAGCTTCGATCAACTACGCGG
ACAGGTACCAAAACAAATGTTCTCGTCACGTGGGCATGAATCTGATGCTGTTTCCCTGCAGACAATGCGA
GAGACTGAATCAGAATTCAAATATCTGCTTCACTCACGGTGTCAAAGACTGTTTAGAGTGCTTTCCCGTG
TCAGAATCTCAACCCGTTTCTGTCGTCAAAAAGGCGTATCAGAAACTGTGCTACATTCATCACATCATGG
GAAAGGTGCCAGACGCTTGCACTGCTTGCGACCTGGTCAATGTGGACTTGGATGACTGTGTTTCTGAACA
ATAAATGACTTAAACCAGGTATGAGTCGGCTGGATAAATCTAAAGTCATAAACGGCGCTCTGGAATTACT
CAATGAAGTCGGTATCGAAGGCCTGACGACAAGGAAACTCGCTCAAAAGCTGGGAGTTGAGCAGCCTACC
CTGTACTGGCACGTGAAGAACAAGCGGGCCCTGCTCGATGCCCTGGCCATCGAGATGCTGGACAGGCATC
ATACCCACTTCTGCCCCCTGGAAGGCGAGTCATGGCAAGACTTTCTGCGGAACAACGCCAAGTCATTCCG
CTGTGCTCTCCTCTCACATCGCGACGGGGCTAAAGTGCATCTCGGCACCCGCCCAACAGAGAAACAGTAC
GAAACCCTGGAAAATCAGCTCGCGTTCCTGTGTCAGCAAGGCTTCTCCCTGGAGAACGCACTGTACGCTC
TGTCCGCCGTGGGCCACTTTACACTGGGCTGCGTATTGGAGGAACAGGAGCATCAAGTAGCAAAAGAGGA
AAGAGAGACACCTACCACCGATTCTATGCCCCCACTTCTGAGACAAGCAATTGAGCTGTTCGACCGGCAG
GGAGCCGAACCTGCCTTCCTTTTCGGCCTGGAACTAATCATATGTGGCCTGGAGAAACAGCTAAAGTGCG
AAAGCGGCGGGCCGGCCGACGCCCTTGACGATTTTGACTTAGACATGCTCCCAGCCGATGCCCTTGACGA
CTTTGACCTTGATATGCTGCCTGCTGACGCTCTTGACGATTTTGACCTTGACATGCTCCCCGGGTAAATG
CATGAATTCGATCTAGAGGGCCCTATTCTATAGTGTCACCTAAATGCTAGAGCTCGCTGATCAGCCTCGA
CTGTGCCTTCTAGTTGCCAGCCATCTGTTGTTTGCCCCTCCCCCGTGCCTTCCTTGACCCTGGAAGGTGC
CACTCCCACTGTCCTTTCCTAATAAAATGAGGAAATTGCATCGCATTGTCTGAGTAGGTGTCATTCTATT
CTGGGGGGTGGGGTGGGGCAGGACAGCAAGGGGGAGGATTGGGAAGACAATAGCAGGCATGCTGGGGATG
CGGTGGGCTCTATGGCTTCTGAGGCGGAAAGAACCAGCTGGGGCTCGAATCAAGCTATCAAGTGCCACCT
GACGTCTCCCTATCAGTGATAGAGAAGTCGACACGTCTCGAGCTCCCTATCAGTGATAGAGAAGGTACGT
CTAGAACGTCTCCCTATCAGTGATAGAGAAGTCGACACGTCTCGAGCTCCCTATCAGTGATAGAGAAGGT
ACGTCTAGAACGTCTCCCTATCAGTGATAGAGAAGTCGACACGTCTCGAGCTCCCTATCAGTGATAGAGA
AGGTACGTCTAGAACGTCTCCCTATCAGTGATAGAGAAGTCGACACGTCTCGAGCTCCCTATCAGTGATA
GAGAAGGTACCCCCTATATAAGCAGAGAGATCTGTTCAAATTTGAACTGACTAAGCGGCTCCCGCCAGAT
TTTGGCAAGATTACTAAGCAGGAAGTCAAGGACTTTTTTGCTTGGGCAAAGGTCAATCAGGTGCCGGTGA
CTCACGAGTTTAAAGTTCCCAGGGAATTGGCGGGAACTAAAGGGGCGGAGAAATCTCTAAAACGCCCACT
GGGTGACGTCACCAATACTAGCTATAAAAGTCTGGAGAAGCGGGCCAGGCTCTCATTTGTTCCCGAGACG
CCTCGCAGTTCAGACGTGACTGTTGATCCCGCTCCTCTGCGACCGCTAGCTTCGATCAACTACGCAGACA
GGTACCAAAACAAGTGTTCTCGTCACGTGGGCATTAATCTGATTCTGTTTCCCTGCAGACAATGCGAGAG
AATGAATCAGAACTCAAATATCTGCTTCACTCACGGACAGAAAGACTGTTTAGAGTGCTTTCCCGTGTCA
GAATCTCAACCCGTTTCTGTCGTCAAAAAGGCGTATCAGAAACTGTGCTACATTCATCATATCATGGGAA
AGGTGCCAGACGCTTGCACTGCCTGCGATCTGGTCAATGTGGATTTGGATGACTGCATCTTTGAACAATA
AATGACTTAAGCCAGGTATGGCTGCCGATGGTTATCTTCCAGATTGGCTCGAGGACAACCTTAGTGAAGG
AATTCGCGAGTGGTGGGCTTTGAAACCTGGAGCCCCTCAACCCAAGGCAAATCAACAACATCAAGACAAC
GCTAGAGGTCTTGTGCTTCCGGGTTACAAATACCTTGGACCCGGCAACGGACTCGACAAGGGGGAGCCGG
TCAACGCAGCAGACGCGGCGGCCCTCGAGCACGACAAAGCCTACGACCAGCAGCTCAAGGCCGGAGACAA
CCCGTACCTCAAGTACAACCACGCCGACGCCGAGTTCCAGGAGCGGCTCAAAGAAGATACGTCTTTTGGG
GGCAACCTCGGGCGAGCAGTCTTCCAGGCCAAAAAGAGGCTTCTTGAACCTCTTGGTCTGGTTGAGGAAG
CGGCTAAGACGGCTCCTGGAAAGAAGAGGCCTGTAGAGCAGTCTCCTCAGGAACCGGACTCCTCCGCGGG
TATTGGCAAATCGGGTGCACAGCCCGCTAAAAAGAGACTCAATTTCGGTCAGACTGGCGACACAGAGTCA
GTCCCAGACCCTCAACCAATCGGAGAACCTCCCGCAGCCCCCTCAGGTGTGGGATCTCTTACAATGGCTT
CAGGTGGTGGCGCACCAGTGGCAGACAATAACGAAGGTGCCGATGGAGTGGGTAGTTCCTCGGGAAATTG
GCATTGCGATTCCCAATGGCTGGGGGACAGAGTCATCACCACCAGCACCCGAACCTGGGCCCTGCCCACC
TACAACAATCACCTCTACAAGCAGATATCCAACAGCACATCTGGAGGATCTTCAAATGACAACGCCTACT
TCGGCTACAGCACCCCCTGGGGGTATTTTGACTTCAACAGATTCCACTGCCACTTCTCACCACGTGACTG
GCAGCGACTCATCAACAACAACTGGGGATTCCGGCCTAAGCGACTCAACTTCAAGCTCTTTAACATTCAG
GTCAAAGAGGTTACGGACAACAATGGAGTCAAGACCATCGCCAATAACCTTACCAGCACGGTCCAGGTCT
TCACGGACTCAGACTATCAGCTCCCGTACGTGCTCGGGTCGGCTCACGAGGGCTGCCTCCCGCCGTTCCC
AGCGGACGTTTTCATGATTCCTCAGTACGGGTATCTGACGCTTAATGATGGAAGCCAGGCCGTGGGTCGT
TCGTCCTTTTACTGCCTGGAATATTTCCCGTCGCAAATGCTAAGAACGGGTAACAACTTCCAGTTCAGCT
ACGAGTTTGAGAACGTACCTTTCCATAGCAGCTACGCTCACAGCCAAAGCCTGGACCGACTAATGAATCC
ACTCATCGACCAATACTTGTACTATCTCTCTAGAACTATTAACGGTTCTGGACAGAATCAACAAACGCTA
AAATTCAGTGTGGCCGGACCCAGCAACATGGCTGTCCAGGGAAGAAACTACATACCTGGACCCAGCTACC
GACAACAACGTGTCTCAACCACTGTGACTCAAAACAACAACAGCGAATTTGCTTGGCCTGGAGCTTCTTC
TTGGGCTCTCAATGGACGTAATAGCTTGATGAATCCTGGACCTGCTATGGCCTCTCACAAAGAAGGAGAG
GACCGTTTCTTTCCTTTGTCTGGATCTTTAATTTTTGGCAAACAAGGTACTGGCAGAGACAACGTGGATG
CGGACAAAGTCATGATAACCAACGAAGAAGAAATTAAAACTACTAACCCGGTAGCAACGGAGTCCTATGG
ACAAGTGGCCACAAACCACCAGAGTGCCCAACTCAACACCACCAAACCCATCGCACAGGCGCAGACCGGT
TGGGTTCAAAACCAAGGAATACTTCCGGGTATGGTTTGGCAGGACAGAGATGTGTACCTGCAAGGACCCA
TTTGGGCCAAAATTCCTCACACGGACGGCAACTTTCACCCTTCTCCGCTGATGGGAGGGTTTGGAATGAA
GCACCCGCCTCCTCAGATCCTCATCAAAAACACACCTGTACCTGCGGATCCTCCAACGGCCTTCAACAAG
GACAAGCTGAACTCTTTCATCACCCAGTATTCTACTGGTCAAGTCAGCGTGGAGATCGAGTGGGAGCTGC
AGAAGGAAAACAGCAAGCGCTGGAACCCGGAGATCCAGTACACTTCCAACTATTACAAGTCTAATAATGT
TGAATTTGCTGTTAATACTGAAGGTGTATATAGTGAACCCCGCCCCATTGGCACCAGATACCTGACTCGT
AATCTGTAAGTCGACTTGCTTGTTAATCAATAAACCGTTTAATTCGTTTCAGTTGAACTTTGGTCTCTGC
GAAGGGCAATTCGTTTAAACCTGCAGGACTAGAGGTCCTGTATTAGAGGTCACGTGAGTGTTTTGCGACA
TTTTGCGACACCATGTGGTCACGCTGGGTATTTAAGCCCGAGTGAGCACGCAGGGTCTCCATTTTGAAGC
GGGAGGTTTGAACGCGCAGCCGCCAAGCCGAATTCTGCATTATAGACATGTCCTAGGAACTATCGATCCA
TCACACTGGCGGCCGCTCGACTAGAGCGGCCGCCACCGCGGTGGAGCTCCAGCTTTTGCGGACCGAATCG
GAAAGAACATGTGAGCAAAAGGCCAGCAAAAGGCCAGGAACCGTAAAAAGGCCGCGTTGCTGGCGTTTTT
CCATAGGCTCCGCCCCCCTGACGAGCATCACAAAAATCGACGCTCAAGTCAGAGGTGGCGAAACCCGACA
GGACTATAAAGATACCAGGCGTTTCCCCCTGGAAGCTCCCTCGTGCGCTCTCCTGTTCCGACCCTGCCGC
TTACCGGATACCTGTCCGCCTTTCTCCCTTCGGGAAGCGTGGCGCTTTCTCATAGCTCACGCTGTAGGTA
TCTCAGTTCGGTGTAGGTCGTTCGCTCCAAGCTGGGCTGTGTGCACGAACCCCCCGTTCAGCCCGACCGC
TGCGCCTTATCCGGTAACTATCGTCTTGAGTCCAACCCGGTAAGACACGACTTATCGCCACTGGCAGCAG
CCACTGGTAACAGGATTAGCAGAGCGAGGTATGTAGGCGGTGCTACAGAGTTCTTGAAGTGGTGGCCTAA
CTACGGCTACACTAGAAGAACAGTATTTGGTATCTGCGCTCTGCTGAAGCCAGTTACCTTCGGAAAAAGA
GTTGGTAGCTCTTGATCCGGCAAACAAACCACCGCTGGTAGCGGTGGTTTTTTTGTTTGCAAGCAGCAGA
TTACGCGCAGAAAAAAAGGATCTCAAGAAGATCCTTTGATCTTTTCTACGGGGTCTGACGCTCAGTGGAA
CGAAAACTCACGTTAAGGGATTTTGGTCATGAGATTATCAAAAAGGATCTTCACCTAGATCCTTTTAAAT
TAAAAATGAAGTTTTAAATCAATCTAAAGTATATATGAGTAAACTTGGTCTGACAGTTACCAATGCTTAA
TCAGTGAGGCACCTATCTCAGCGATCTGTCTATTTCGTTCATCCATAGTTGCCTGACTCCCCGTCGTGTA
GATAACTACGATACGGGAGGGCTTACCATCTGGCCCCAGTGCTGCAATGATACCGCGAGACCCACGCTCA
CCGGCTCCAGATTTATCAGCAATAAACCAGCCAGCCGGAAGGGCCGAGCGCAGAAGTGGTCCTGCAACTT
TATCCGCCTCCATCCAGTCTATTAATTGTTGCCGGGAAGCTAGAGTAAGTAGTTCGCCAGTTAATAGTTT
GCGCAACGTTGTTGCCATTGCTACAGGCATCGTGGTGTCACGCTCGTCGTTTGGTATGGCTTCATTCAGC
TCCGGTTCCCAACGATCAAGGCGAGTTACATGATCCCCCATGTTGTGCAAAAAAGCGGTTAGCTCCTTCG
GTCCTCCGATCGTTGTCAGAAGTAAGTTGGCCGCAGTGTTATCACTCATGGTTATGGCAGCACTGCATAA
TTCTCTTACTGTCATGCCATCCGTAAGATGCTTTTCTGTGACTGGTGAGTACTCAACCAAGTCATTCTGA
GAATAGTGTATGCGGCGACCGAGTTGCTCTTGCCCGGCGTCAATACGGGATAATACCGCGCCACATAGCA
GAACTTTAAAAGTGCTCATCATTGGAAAACGTTCTTCGGGGCGAAAACTCTCAAGGATCTTACCGCTGTT
GAGATCCAGTTCGATGTAACCCACTCGTGCACCCAACTGATCTTCAGCATCTTTTACTTTCACCAGCGTT
TCTGGGTGAGCAAAAACAGGAAGGCAAAATGCCGCAAAAAAGGGAATAAGGGCGACACGGAAATGTTGAA
TACTCATACTCTTCCTTTTTCAATATTATTGAAGCATTTATCAGGGTTATTGTCTCATGAGCGGATACAT
ATTTGAATGTATTTAGAAAAATAAACAAATAGGGGTTCCGCGCACATTTCCCCGAAAAGTGCCACCTGAC
GTC
